>Addgene plasmid #197502 | pCMV-T7-ABE8e-SpCas9-NRRH-P2A-EGFP (RMD51) | addgene full sequence | sequence record 386612 | Addgene NGS Result
ATATGCCAAGTACGCCCCCTATTGACGTCAATGACGGTAAATGGCCCGCCTGGCATTATGCCCAGTACAT
GACCTTATGGGACTTTCCTACTTGGCAGTACATCTACGTATTAGTCATCGCTATTACCATGGTGATGCGG
TTTTGGCAGTACATCAATGGGCGTGGATAGCGGTTTGACTCACGGGGATTTCCAAGTCTCCACCCCATTG
ACGTCAATGGGAGTTTGTTTTGGCACCAAAATCAACGGGACTTTCCAAAATGTCGTAACAACTCCGCCCC
ATTGACGCAAATGGGCGGTAGGCGTGTACGGTGGGAGGTCTATATAAGCAGAGCTGGTTTAGTGAACCGT
CAGATCCGCTAGAGATCCGCGGCCGCTAATACGACTCACTATAGGGAGAGCCGCCACCATGAAACGGACA
GCCGACGGAAGCGAGTTCGAGTCACCAAAGAAGAAGCGGAAAGTCTCTGAGGTGGAGTTTTCCCACGAGT
ACTGGATGAGACATGCCCTGACCCTGGCCAAGAGGGCACGCGATGAGAGGGAGGTGCCTGTGGGAGCCGT
GCTGGTGCTGAACAATAGAGTGATCGGCGAGGGCTGGAACAGAGCCATCGGCCTGCACGACCCAACAGCC
CATGCCGAAATTATGGCCCTGAGACAGGGCGGCCTGGTCATGCAGAACTACAGACTGATTGACGCCACCC
TGTACGTGACATTCGAGCCTTGCGTGATGTGCGCCGGCGCCATGATCCACTCTAGGATCGGCCGCGTGGT
GTTTGGCGTGAGGAACAGCAAAAGAGGCGCCGCAGGCTCCCTGATGAACGTGCTGAACTACCCCGGCATG
AATCACCGCGTCGAAATTACCGAGGGAATCCTGGCAGATGAATGTGCCGCCCTGCTGTGCGATTTCTACC
GGATGCCTAGACAGGTGTTCAATGCTCAGAAGAAGGCCCAGAGCTCCATCAACTCCGGAGGATCTAGCGG
AGGCTCCTCTGGCTCTGAGACACCTGGCACAAGCGAGAGCGCAACACCTGAAAGCAGCGGGGGCAGCAGC
GGGGGGTCAGACAAGAAGTACAGCATCGGCCTGGCCATCGGCACCAACTCTGTGGGCTGGGCCGTGATCA
CCGACGAGTACAAGGTGCCCAGCAAGAAATTCAAGGTGCTGGGCAACACCGACCGGCACAGCATCAAGAA
GAACCTGATCGGAGCCCTGCTGTTCGACAGCGGCGAAACAGCCGAGGCCACCCGGCTGAAGAGAACCGCC
AGAAGAAGATACACCAGACGGAAGAACCGGATCTGCTATCTGCAAGAGATCTTCAGCAACGAGATGGCCA
AGGTGGACGACAGCTTCTTCCACAGACTGGAAGAGTCCTTCCTGGTGGAAGAGGATAAGAAGCACGAGCG
GCACCCCATCTTCGGCAACATCGTGGACGAGGTGGCCTACCACGAGAAGTACCCCACCATCTACCACCTG
AGAAAGAAACTGGTGGACAGCACCGACAAGGCCGACCTGCGGCTGATCTATCTGGCCCTGGCCCACATGA
TCAAGTTCCGGGGCCACTTCCTGATCGAGGGCGACCTGAACCCCGACAACAGCGACGTGGACAAGCTGTT
CATCCAGCTGGTGCAGACCTACAACCAGCTGTTCGAGGAAAACCCCATCAACGCCAGCGGCGTGGACGCC
AAGGCCATCCTGTCTGCCAGACTGAGCAAGAGCAGACGGCTGGAAAATCTGATCGCCCAGCTGCCCGGCG
AGAAGAAGAATGGCCTGTTCGGAAACCTGATTGCCCTGAGCCTGGGCCTGACCCCCAACTTCAAGAGCAA
CTTCGACCTGGCCGAGGATGCCAAACTGCAGCTGAGCAAGGACACCTACGACGACGACCTGGACAACCTG
CTGGCCCAGATCGGCGACCAGTACGCCGACCTGTTTCTGGCCGCCAAGAACCTGTCCGACGCCATCCTGC
TGAGCGACATCCTGAGAGTGAACACCGAGATCACCAAGGCCCCCCTGAGCGCCTCTATGGTGAAGAGATA
CGACGAGCACCACCAGGACCTGACCCTGCTGAAAGCTCTCGTGCGGCAGCAGCTGCCTGAGAAGTACAAA
GAGATTTTCTTCGACCAGAGCAAGAACGGCTACGCCGGCTACATTGACGGCGGAGCCAGCCAGGAAGAGT
TCTACAAGTTCATCAAGCCCATCCTGGAAAAGATGGACGGCACCGAGGAACTGCTCGTGAAGCTGAACAG
AGAGGACCTGCTGCGGAAGCAGCGGACCTTCGACAACGGCATCATCCCCCACCAGATCCACCTGGGAGAG
CTGCACGCCATTCTGCGGCGGCAGGGCGATTTTTACCCATTCCTGAAGGACAACCGGGAAAAGATCGAGA
AGATCCTGACCTTCCGCATCCCCTACTACGTGGGCCCTCTGGCCAGGGGAAACAGCAGATTCGCCTGGAT
GACCAGAAAGAGCGAGGAAACCATCACCCCCTGGAACTTCGAGGAAGTGGTGGACAAGGGCGCTTCCGCC
CAGAGCTTCATCGAGCGGATGACCAACTTCGATAAGAACCTGCCCAACGAGAAGGTGCTGCCCAAGCACA
GCCTGCTGTACGAGTACTTCACCGTGTATAACGAGCTGACCAAAGTGAAATACGTGACCGAGGGAATGAG
AAAGCCCGCCTTCCTGAGCGGCGAGCAGAAAAAGGCCATCGTGGACCTGCTGTTCAAGACCAACCGGAAA
GTGACCGTGAAGCAGCTGAAAGAGGACTACTTCAAGAAAATCGAGTGCTTCGACTCCGTGGAAATCTCCG
GCGTGGAAGATCGGTTCAACGCCTCCCTGGGCACATACCACGATCTGCTGAAAATTATCAAGGACAAGGA
CTTCCTGGACAATGAGGAAAACGAGGACATTCTGGAAGATATCGTGCTGACCCTGACACTGTTTGAGGAC
AGAGAGATGATCGAGGAACGGCTGAAAACCTATGCCCACCTGTTCGACGACAAAGTGATGAAGCAGCTGA
AGCGGCTGAGATACACCGGCTGGGGCAGGCTGAGCCGGAAGCTGATCAACGGCATCCGGGACAAGCAGTC
CGGCAAGACAATCCTGGATTTCCTGAAGTCCGACGGCTTCGCCAACAGAAACTTCATGCAGCTGATCCAC
GACGACAGCCTGACCTTTAAAGAGGACATCCAGAAAGCCCAGGTGTCCGGCCAGGGCGATAGCCTGCACG
AGCACATTGCCAATCTGGCCGGCAGCCCCGCCATTAAGAAGGGCATCCTGCAGACAGTGAAGGTGGTGGA
CGAGCTCGTGAAAGTGATGGGCGGCCACAAGCCCGAGAACATCGTGATCGAAATGGCCAGAGAGAACCAG
ACCACCCAGAAGGGACAGAAGAACAGCCGCGAGAGAATGAAGCGGATCGAAGAGGGCATCAAAGAGCTGG
GCAGCCAGATCCTGAAAGAACACCCCGTGGAAAACACCCAGCTGCAGAACGAGAAGCTGTACCTGTACTA
CCTGCAGAATGGGCGGGATATGTACGTGGACCAGGAACTGGACATCAACCGGCTGTCCGACTACGATGTG
GACCATATCGTGCCTCAGAGCTTTCTGAAGGACGACTCCATCGACAACAAGGTGCTGACCAGAAGCGACA
AGAACCGGGGCAAGAGCGACAACGTGCCCTCCGAAGAGGTCGTGAAGAAGATGAAGAACTACTGGCGGCA
GCTGCTGAACGCCAAGCTGATTACCCAGAGAAAGTTCGACAATCTGACCAAGGCCGAGAGAGGCGGCCTG
AGCGAACTGGATAAGGCCGGCTTCATCAAGAGACAGCTGGTGGAAACCCGGCAGATCACAAAGCACGTGG
CACAGATCCTGGACTCCCGGATGAACACTAAGTACGACGAGAATGACAAGCTGATCCGGGAAGTGAAAGT
GATCACCCTGAAGTCCAAGCTGGTGTCCGATTTCCGGAAGGATTTCCAGTTTTACAAAGTGCGCGAGATC
AACAACTACCACCACGCCCACGACGCCTACCTGAACGCCGTCGTGGGAACCGCCCTGATCAAAAAGTACC
CTAAGCTGGAAAGCGAGTTCGTGTACGGCGACTACAAGGTGTACGACGTGCGGAAGATGATCGCCAAGAG
CGAGCAGGAAATCGGCAAGGCTACCGCCAAGTACTTCTTCTACAGCAACATCATGAACTTTTTCAAGACC
GAGATTACCCTGGCCAACGGCGAGATCCGGAAGCGGCCTCTGATCGAGACAAACGGCGAAACCGGGGAGA
TCGTGTGGGATAAGGGCCGGGATTTTGCCACCGTGCGGAAAGTGCTGAGCATGCCCCAAGTGAATATCGT
GAAAAAGACCGAGGTGCAGACAGGCGGCTTCAGCAAAGAGTCTATCCTGCCCAAGGGCAACAGCGATAAG
CTGATCGCCAGAAAGAAGGACTGGGACCCTAAGAAGTACGGCGGCTTCAACAGCCCCACCGCCGCCTATT
CTGTGCTGGTGGTGGCCAAAGTGGAAAAGGGCAAGTCCAAGAAACTGAAGAGTGTGAAAGAGCTGCTGGG
GATCACCATCATGGAAAGAAGCAGCTTCGAGAAGAATCCCATCGGCTTTCTGGAAGCCAAGGGCTACAAA
GAAGTGAAAAAGGACCTGATCATCAAGCTGCCTAAGTACTCCCTGTTCGAGCTGGAAAACGGCCGGAAGA
GAATGCTGGCCTCTGCCGGCGTGCTGCACAAGGGAAACGAACTGGCCCTGCCCTCCAAATATGTGAACTT
CCTGTACCTGGCCAGCCACTATGAGAAGCTGAAGGGCTCCCCCGAGGATAATGAGCAGAAACAGCTGTTT
GTGGAACAGCACAAGCACTACCTGGACGAGATCATCGAGCAGATCAGCGAGTTCTCCAAGAGAGTGATCC
TGGCCGACGCTAATCTGGACAAAGTGCTGTCCGCCTACAACAAGCACCGGGATAAGCCCATCAGAGAGCA
GGCCGAGAATATCATCCACCTGTTTACCCTGACCAATCTGGGAGTGCCTGCCGCCTTCAAGTACTTTGAC
ACCACCATCGACAAGAAGAGGTACACCAGCACCAAAGAGGTGCTGGACGCCACCCTGATCCACCAGAGCA
TCACCGGCCTGTACGAGACACGGATCGACCTGTCTCAGCTGGGAGGCGACGGATCCGGCGGAGGCGGAAG
CGGGAAAAGAACCGCCGACGGCAGCGAATTCGAGCCCAAGAAGAAGAGGAAAGTCTCGAGCGGAGGCGAC
TACAAAGACCATGACGGTGATTATAAAGATCATGACATCGATTACAAGGATGACGATGACAAGGGAGGCG
GTGGAAGCGGCGCAACAAACTTCTCTCTGCTGAAACAAGCCGGAGATGTCGAAGAGAATCCTGGACCGAT
GGTGAGCAAGGGCGAGGAGCTGTTCACCGGGGTGGTGCCCATCCTGGTCGAGCTGGACGGCGACGTAAAC
GGCCACAAGTTCAGCGTGTCCGGCGAGGGCGAGGGCGATGCCACCTACGGCAAGCTGACCCTGAAGTTCA
TCTGCACCACCGGCAAGCTGCCCGTGCCCTGGCCCACCCTCGTGACCACCCTGACCTACGGCGTGCAGTG
CTTCAGCCGCTACCCCGACCACATGAAGCAGCACGACTTCTTCAAGTCCGCCATGCCCGAAGGCTACGTC
CAGGAGCGCACCATCTTCTTCAAGGACGACGGCAACTACAAGACCCGCGCCGAGGTGAAGTTCGAGGGCG
ACACCCTGGTGAACCGCATCGAGCTGAAGGGCATCGACTTCAAGGAGGACGGCAACATCCTGGGGCACAA
GCTGGAGTACAACTACAACAGCCACAACGTCTATATCATGGCCGACAAGCAGAAGAACGGCATCAAGGTG
AACTTCAAGATCCGCCACAACATCGAGGACGGCAGCGTGCAGCTCGCCGACCACTACCAGCAGAACACCC
CCATCGGCGACGGCCCCGTGCTGCTGCCCGACAACCACTACCTGAGCACCCAGTCCGCCCTGAGCAAAGA
CCCCAACGAGAAGCGCGATCACATGGTCCTGCTGGAGTTCGTGACCGCCGCCGGGATCACTCTCGGCATG
GACGAGCTGTACAAGTGACCGGTCATCATCACCATCACCATTGAGTTTAAACCCGCTGATCAGCCTCGAC
TGTGCCTTCTAGTTGCCAGCCATCTGTTGTTTGCCCCTCCCCCGTGCCTTCCTTGACCCTGGAAGGTGCC
ACTCCCACTGTCCTTTCCTAATAAAATGAGGAAATTGCATCGCATTGTCTGAGTAGGTGTCATTCTATTC
TGGGGGGTGGGGTGGGGCAGGACAGCAAGGGGGAGGATTGGGAAGACAATAGCAGGCATGCTGGGGATGC
GGTGGGCTCTATGGCTTCTGAGGCGGAAAGAACCAGCTGGGGCTCGATACCGTCGACCTCTAGCTAGAGC
TTGGCGTAATCATGGTCATAGCTGTTTCCTGTGTGAAATTGTTATCCGCTCACAATTCCACACAACATAC
GAGCCGGAAGCATAAAGTGTAAAGCCTAGGGTGCCTAATGAGTGAGCTAACTCACATTAATTGCGTTGCG
CTCACTGCCCGCTTTCCAGTCGGGAAACCTGTCGTGCCAGCTGCATTAATGAATCGGCCAACGCGCGGGG
AGAGGCGGTTTGCGTATTGGGCGCTCTTCCGCTTCCTCGCTCACTGACTCGCTGCGCTCGGTCGTTCGGC
TGCGGCGAGCGGTATCAGCTCACTCAAAGGCGGTAATACGGTTATCCACAGAATCAGGGGATAACGCAGG
AAAGAACATGTGAGCAAAAGGCCAGCAAAAGGCCAGGAACCGTAAAAAGGCCGCGTTGCTGGCGTTTTTC
CATAGGCTCCGCCCCCCTGACGAGCATCACAAAAATCGACGCTCAAGTCAGAGGTGGCGAAACCCGACAG
GACTATAAAGATACCAGGCGTTTCCCCCTGGAAGCTCCCTCGTGCGCTCTCCTGTTCCGACCCTGCCGCT
TACCGGATACCTGTCCGCCTTTCTCCCTTCGGGAAGCGTGGCGCTTTCTCATAGCTCACGCTGTAGGTAT
CTCAGTTCGGTGTAGGTCGTTCGCTCCAAGCTGGGCTGTGTGCACGAACCCCCCGTTCAGCCCGACCGCT
GCGCCTTATCCGGTAACTATCGTCTTGAGTCCAACCCGGTAAGACACGACTTATCGCCACTGGCAGCAGC
CACTGGTAACAGGATTAGCAGAGCGAGGTATGTAGGCGGTGCTACAGAGTTCTTGAAGTGGTGGCCTAAC
TACGGCTACACTAGAAGAACAGTATTTGGTATCTGCGCTCTGCTGAAGCCAGTTACCTTCGGAAAAAGAG
TTGGTAGCTCTTGATCCGGCAAACAAACCACCGCTGGTAGCGGTGGTTTTTTTGTTTGCAAGCAGCAGAT
TACGCGCAGAAAAAAAGGATCTCAAGAAGATCCTTTGATCTTTTCTACGGGGTCTGACACTCAGTGGAAC
GAAAACTCACGTTAAGGGATTTTGGTCATGAGATTATCAAAAAGGATCTTCACCTAGATCCTTTTAAATT
AAAAATGAAGTTTTAAATCAATCTAAAGTATATATGAGTAAACTTGGTCTGACAGTTACCAATGCTTAAT
CAGTGAGGCACCTATCTCAGCGATCTGTCTATTTCGTTCATCCATAGTTGCCTGACTCCCCGTCGTGTAG
ATAACTACGATACGGGAGGGCTTACCATCTGGCCCCAGTGCTGCAATGATACCGCGAGACCCACGCTCAC
CGGCTCCAGATTTATCAGCAATAAACCAGCCAGCCGGAAGGGCCGAGCGCAGAAGTGGTCCTGCAACTTT
ATCCGCCTCCATCCAGTCTATTAATTGTTGCCGGGAAGCTAGAGTAAGTAGTTCGCCAGTTAATAGTTTG
CGCAACGTTGTTGCCATTGCTACAGGCATCGTGGTGTCACGCTCGTCGTTTGGTATGGCTTCATTCAGCT
CCGGTTCCCAACGATCAAGGCGAGTTACATGATCCCCCATGTTGTGCAAAAAAGCGGTTAGCTCCTTCGG
TCCTCCGATCGTTGTCAGAAGTAAGTTGGCCGCAGTGTTATCACTCATGGTTATGGCAGCACTGCATAAT
TCTCTTACTGTCATGCCATCCGTAAGATGCTTTTCTGTGACTGGTGAGTACTCAACCAAGTCATTCTGAG
AATAGTGTATGCGGCGACCGAGTTGCTCTTGCCCGGCGTCAATACGGGATAATACCGCGCCACATAGCAG
AACTTTAAAAGTGCTCATCATTGGAAAACGTTCTTCGGGGCGAAAACTCTCAAGGATCTTACCGCTGTTG
AGATCCAGTTCGATGTAACCCACTCGTGCACCCAACTGATCTTCAGCATCTTTTACTTTCACCAGCGTTT
CTGGGTGAGCAAAAACAGGAAGGCAAAATGCCGCAAAAAAGGGAATAAGGGCGACACGGAAATGTTGAAT
ACTCATACTCTTCCTTTTTCAATATTATTGAAGCATTTATCAGGGTTATTGTCTCATGAGCGGATACATA
TTTGAATGTATTTAGAAAAATAAACAAATAGGGGTTCCGCGCACATTTCCCCGAAAAGTGCCACCTGACG
TCGACGGATCGGGAGATCGATCTCCCGATCCCCTAGGGTCGACTCTCAGTACAATCTGCTCTGATGCCGC
ATAGTTAAGCCAGTATCTGCTCCCTGCTTGTGTGTTGGAGGTCGCTGAGTAGTGCGCGAGCAAAATTTAA
GCTACAACAAGGCAAGGCTTGACCGACAATTGCATGAAGAATCTGCTTAGGGTTAGGCGTTTTGCGCTGC
TTCGCGATGTACGGGCCAGATATACGCGTTGACATTGATTATTGACTAGTTATTAATAGTAATCAATTAC
GGGGTCATTAGTTCATAGCCCATATATGGAGTTCCGCGTTACATAACTTACGGTAAATGGCCCGCCTGGC
TGACCGCCCAACGACCCCCGCCCATTGACGTCAATAATGACGTATGTTCCCATAGTAACGCCAATAGGGA
CTTTCCATTGACGTCAATGGGTGGAGTATTTACGGTAAACTGCCCACTTGGCAGTACATCAAGTGTATC
Features (pLannotate 1.2.2; 18 found; start..end, strand, type, name):
    132..335     +  promoter       CMV promoter: human cytomegalovirus (CMV) immediate early promoter
    377..395     +  promoter       T7 promoter: promoter for bacteriophage T7 RNA polymerase
    466..957     +  CDS            tadA: TADA_ECOLI - Also known as yfhC. Experimental evidence at protein level: Swiss-Prot protein existence level 1. Catalyzes the deamination of adenosine to inosine at the wobble position 34 of tRNA(Arg2). Essential for cell viability. From Escherichia coli (strain K12).
   1060..5160    +  CDS            Cas9: Cas9 (Csn1) endonuclease from the Streptococcus pyogenes Type II CRISPR/Cas system generates RNA-guided double strand breaks in DNA
   5248..5313    +  CDS            3xFLAG: three tandem FLAG® epitope tags, followed by an enterokinase cleavage site
   5389..6105    +  CDS            EGFP: EGFP is a basic (constitutively fluorescent) green fluorescent protein published in 1996, derived from Aequorea victoria. It is reported to be a rapidly-maturing weak dimer with moderate acid sensitivity.
   6160..6384    +  polyA_signal   bGH poly(A) signal: bovine growth hormone polyadenylation signal
   6388..6409    +  promoter       SV40 promoter (fragment): SV40 enhancer and early promoter
   6414..6430    +  misc_feature   MCS (fragment): pBluescript multiple cloning site
   6479..6495    -  protein_bind   lac operator: The lac repressor binds to the lac operator to inhibit transcription in E. coli. This inhibition can be relieved by adding lactose or isopropyl-β-D-thiogalactopyranoside (IPTG). lac repressor encoded by lacI
   6503..6533    -  promoter       lac promoter: promoter for the E. coli lac operon
   6548..6569    -  protein_bind   CAP binding site: CAP binding activates transcription in the presence of cAMP. E. coli catabolite activator protein
   6582..6674    -  CDS            lacI (fragment): lac repressor; lacI; The lac repressor binds to the lac operator to inhibit transcription in E. coli. This inhibition can be relieved by adding lactose or isopropyl-β-D-thiogalactopyranoside (IPTG).
   6857..7445    -  rep_origin     ori: high-copy-number ColE1/pMB1/pBR322/pUC origin of replication
   7616..8476    -  CDS            AmpR: β-lactamase; bla; confers resistance to ampicillin, carbenicillin, and related antibiotics
   8477..8581    -  promoter       AmpR promoter: bla
   8652..8696    -  misc_feature   bom (fragment): basis of mobility region from pBR322
   8851..131     +  enhancer       CMV enhancer (across the origin): human cytomegalovirus immediate early enhancer
