[The description below was written by a language model from this plasmid's Addgene catalogue record and pLannotate feature annotations shown in this document.]
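Description:
pCMV-T7-ABE8e-SpCas9-NRRH-P2A-EGFP (RMD51) is a 9.1 kb mammalian expression and in vitro transcription plasmid encoding an adenine (A-to-G) base editor, built by Gibson cloning on the pCMV_ABEmax_P2A_GFP backbone. It is propagated in E. coli as a high-copy plasmid through a ColE1/pUC-type origin and selected with ampicillin via the β-lactamase gene. Short remnants of lac regulatory elements, an SV40 promoter fragment and a pBR322 bom fragment are backbone leftovers with no stated role.

The payload is a single human codon-optimized open reading frame placed downstream of the CMV enhancer/promoter, with a T7 promoter between CMV and the coding sequence. The same plasmid can therefore drive expression in transfected mammalian cells or serve as a template for T7 RNA polymerase to make editor mRNA. The fusion consists of an N-terminal bipartite nuclear localization signal, the evolved E. coli TadA deaminase carrying the ABE8e mutations, and a Streptococcus pyogenes Cas9 nickase (D10A). This nickase bears the NRRH set of substitutions (including D1135N, E1219V, A1320V and R1333K), which alters PAM preference away from the canonical NGG. A second bipartite NLS follows, then a P2A self-cleaving peptide and EGFP, so that the fluorescent reporter is produced as a separate protein marking cells that express the editor. The automated annotation also detects a 3xFLAG-like segment between Cas9 and EGFP that the catalogue fields do not mention. Transcripts terminate at a bovine growth hormone polyadenylation signal.

No guide RNA cassette is annotated, so the guide must be supplied separately. The associated work concerns optimizing base editors for functional correction of SMN2 as an approach to spinal muscular atrophy.
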