Addgene plasmid #197502: pCMV-T7-ABE8e-SpCas9-NRRH-P2A-EGFP (RMD51)
Purpose: CMV and T7 promoter expression plasmid for human codon optimized ABE8e A-to-G base editor with nSpCas9-NRRH(D10A) and P2A-EGFP
Depositing lab: Benjamin Kleinstiver. Depositing organization: Massachusetts General Hospital. Publication: Optimization of base editors for the functional correction of SMN2 as a treatment for spinal muscular atrophy. Alves CRR, Ha LL, Yaworski R, Sutton ER, Lazzarotto CR, Christie KA, Reilly A, Beauvais A, Doll RM, de la Cruz D, Maguire CA, Swoboda KJ, Tsai SQ, Kothary R, Kleinstiver BP. Nat Biomed Eng. 2023 Dec 6. doi: 10.1038/s41551-023-01132-z. PubMed 38057426.
Backbone
  Vector backbone: pCMV_ABEmax_P2A_GFP (Addgene Plasmid #112101)
  Vector type: Mammalian Expression, CRISPR ; in vitro transcription; T7 promoter
Growth in bacteria
  Bacterial resistance: Ampicillin, 100 μg/mL
  Growth temperature: 37°C
  Growth strain: DH5alpha
  Copy number: High Copy
Gene/Insert
  Gene/Insert name: pCMV-T7-BPNLS-ABE8e-nSpCas9-NRRH-BPNLS-P2A-EGFP (alt names: RMD51; ABE8e-NRRH)
  Species: Synthetic
  Mutation: ABE8e mutations in TadA and nSpCas9-NRRH(D10A/I322V/S409I/E427G/R654L/R753G/R1114G/D1135N/V1139A/D1180G/E1219V/Q1221H/A1320V/R1333K)
  Promoter: CMV and T7
  Tag / fusion protein: BPNLS (N terminal on insert); BPNLS-P2A-EGFP (C terminal on insert)
  Cloning method: Gibson Cloning
  Sequencing primers: 5′ oBK6928-CCAAGTCTCCACCCCATTGACG; 3′ oBK219-GGGAGTGGCACCTTCCAGGGTC
Terms and licenses: Academic/Nonprofit Terms; Industry Terms: Not Available to Industry
Depositor comments: Please visit https://www.biorxiv.org/content/10.1101/2023.01.20.524978v1 for bioRxiv preprint.
How to cite: pCMV-T7-ABE8e-SpCas9-NRRH-P2A-EGFP (RMD51) was a gift from Benjamin Kleinstiver (Addgene plasmid # 197502 ; http://n2t.net/addgene:197502 ; RRID:Addgene_197502)
